Addgene plasmid #200489: pKLV2-U6gRNA5(CDK6-E2(15))-PGKpuro2ABFP-W
Purpose: Lentiviral vector expressing gRNA targeting human CDK6-E2
Depositing lab: Kosuke Yusa. Depositing organization: Kyoto University, Institute for Life and Medical Sciences. Publication: Canonical BAF complex regulates the oncogenic program in human T-cell acute lymphoblastic leukemia. Aoki K, Hyuga M, Tarumoto Y, Nishibuchi G, Ueda A, Ochi Y, Sugino S, Mikami T, Kobushi H, Kato I, Akahane K, Inukai T, Takaori-Kondo A, Takita J, Ogawa S, Yusa K. Blood. 2023 Nov 3:blood.2023020857. doi: 10.1182/blood.2023020857. PubMed 37922452.
Backbone
  Vector backbone: pKLV2-U6gRNA5(BbsI)-PGKpuro2ABFP-W
  Backbone manufacturer: addgene
  Backbone size w/o insert (bp): 8648
  Total vector size (bp): 8650
  Vector type: Lentiviral
  Selectable markers: Puromycin
Growth in bacteria
  Bacterial resistance: Ampicillin, 100 μg/mL
  Growth temperature: 37°C
  Growth strain: NEB Stable
  Copy number: Unknown
Gene/Insert
  Gene/Insert name: CDK6-E2(15)
  gRNA/shRNA sequence: AACAGTATTAATCTGTGGT
  Species: H. sapiens (human)
  Entrez Gene: CDK6 (a.k.a. MCPH12, PLSTIRE)
  Cloning method: Restriction Enzyme; 5′ cloning site BbsI (destroyed during cloning); 3′ cloning site BbsI (destroyed during cloning)
  Sequencing primers: 5′ AGATAATTAGAATTAATTTGACTG
Terms and licenses: Academic/Nonprofit Terms; Industry Terms: Not Available to Industry
How to cite: pKLV2-U6gRNA5(CDK6-E2(15))-PGKpuro2ABFP-W was a gift from Kosuke Yusa (Addgene plasmid # 200489 ; http://n2t.net/addgene:200489 ; RRID:Addgene_200489)
