[The description below was written by a language model from this plasmid's Addgene catalogue record and pLannotate feature annotations shown in this document.]
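Description:
pKLV2-U6gRNA5(CDK6-E2(15))-PGKpuro2ABFP-W is an 8,650 bp HIV-1-based lentiviral vector that delivers a single CRISPR guide RNA directed against a human CDK6 target the record labels CDK6-E2. It derives from the pKLV2-U6gRNA5(BbsI)-PGKpuro2ABFP-W backbone, with the guide oligonucleotide inserted between two BbsI sites that were destroyed during cloning. In bacteria it is maintained through a high-copy ColE1/pUC-type origin and selected with ampicillin via β-lactamase. The backbone also carries an f1 origin and remnants of a lac/lacZα cloning region flanked by T3 and T7 promoters.

The viral genome is transcribed in packaging cells from a CMV enhancer/promoter fused to a truncated 5' LTR. It contains the Ψ packaging signal with a gag fragment, the RRE for Rev-dependent nuclear export, and the cPPT/CTS element that aids nuclear import. A truncated LTR closes the 3' end, followed by a bGH polyadenylation signal. Two expression units sit between these elements. The human U6 RNA polymerase III promoter drives the CDK6 spacer fused to a Streptococcus pyogenes tracrRNA-derived scaffold. The mouse PGK promoter drives puromycin N-acetyltransferase and TagBFP, which the construct name indicates are joined by a 2A peptide, so both proteins come from one transcript. A WPRE downstream enhances expression.

No Cas9 is annotated, so the nuclease must be supplied separately, for example by Cas9-expressing target cells. Transduced cells can be selected with puromycin or tracked by blue fluorescence. The associated publication concerns the canonical BAF complex and the oncogenic program in human T-cell acute lymphoblastic leukemia, but the record does not say how this particular guide was used.
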