Features (pLannotate 1.2.2; 28 found; start..end, strand, type, name):
    249..448     +  promoter       CMV promoter: human cytomegalovirus (CMV) immediate early promoter
    466..646     +  LTR            5' LTR (truncated): truncated 5' long terminal repeat (LTR) from HIV-1
    693..818     +  misc_feature   HIV-1 Ψ: packaging signal of human immunodeficiency virus type 1
    802..1140    +  CDS            HIV-1 gag (fragment): gag protein from human immunodeficiency virus 1; gag
   1317..1550    +  misc_feature   RRE: The Rev response element (RRE) of HIV-1 allows for Rev-dependent mRNA export from the nucleus to the cytoplasm.
   1927..2027    +  CDS            Rev (fragment): human immunodeficiency virus 1 (HIV-1) Rev protein; rev; enhances nuclear export of unspliced and incompletely spliced viral mRNAs
   2077..2194    +  misc_feature   cPPT/CTS: central polypurine tract and central termination sequence of HIV-1
   2269..2509    +  promoter       U6 promoter: RNA polymerase III promoter for human U6 snRNA
   2556..2623    +  misc_RNA       tracrRNA (fragment): trans-activating CRISPR RNA for the Streptococcus pyogenes CRISPR/Cas9 system
   2646..3145    +  promoter       PGK promoter: mouse phosphoglycerate kinase 1 promoter
   3185..3781    +  CDS            PuroR (fragment): puromycin N-acetyltransferase; pac from Streptomyces; confers resistance to puromycin
   3854..4552    +  CDS            TagBFP: TagBFP is a basic (constitutively fluorescent) blue fluorescent protein published in 2008, derived from Entacmaea quadricolor. It is reported to be a very rapidly-maturing monomer with very low acid sensitivity.
   4564..5150    +  misc_feature   WPRE: woodchuck hepatitis virus posttranscriptional regulatory element
   5144..5290    +  CDS            nef (fragment): NEF_HV1LA - Experimental evidence at protein level: Swiss-Prot protein existence level 1. Extracellular Nef protein targets CD4(+) T-lymphocytes for apoptosis by interacting with CXCR4 surface receptors. From Human immunodeficiency virus type 1 group M subtype B (isolate Lai) (HIV-1).
   5298..5476    +  LTR            5' LTR (truncated): truncated 5' long terminal repeat (LTR) from HIV-1
   5502..5613    +  polyA_signal   bGH poly(A) signal: bovine growth hormone polyadenylation signal
   5752..5770    -  promoter       T3 promoter: promoter for bacteriophage T3 RNA polymerase
   5815..5831    -  protein_bind   lac operator: The lac repressor binds to the lac operator to inhibit transcription in E. coli. This inhibition can be relieved by adding lactose or isopropyl-β-D-thiogalactopyranoside (IPTG). lac repressor encoded by lacI
   5839..5869    -  promoter       lac promoter: promoter for the E. coli lac operon
   5884..5905    -  protein_bind   CAP binding site: CAP binding activates transcription in the presence of cAMP. E. coli catabolite activator protein
   5918..6010    -  CDS            lacI (fragment): lac repressor; lacI; The lac repressor binds to the lac operator to inhibit transcription in E. coli. This inhibition can be relieved by adding lactose or isopropyl-β-D-thiogalactopyranoside (IPTG).
   6193..6781    -  rep_origin     ori: high-copy-number ColE1/pMB1/pBR322/pUC origin of replication
   6952..7812    -  CDS            AmpR: β-lactamase; bla; confers resistance to ampicillin, carbenicillin, and related antibiotics
   7813..7917    -  promoter       AmpR promoter: bla
   7970..8398    -  rep_origin     f1 ori (sequence partly withheld): f1 bacteriophage origin of replication; arrow indicates direction of (+) strand synthesis
   8403..8558    -  CDS            lacZα (fragment): LacZα fragment of β-galactosidase; lacZ fragment
   8566..8584    +  promoter       T7 promoter: promoter for bacteriophage T7 RNA polymerase
   8598..248     +  enhancer       CMV enhancer (across the origin): human cytomegalovirus immediate early enhancer
>Addgene plasmid #200489 | pKLV2-U6gRNA5(CDK6-E2(15))-PGKpuro2ABFP-W | addgene full sequence | sequence record 418827 | Addgene NGS Result
CATTGACGTCAATAATGACGTATGTTCCCATAGTAACGCCAATAGGGACTTTCCATTGACGTCAATGGGT
GGAGTATTTACGGTAAACTGCCCACTTGGCAGTACATCAAGTGTATCATATGCCAAGTACGCCCCCTATT
GACGTCAATGACGGTAAATGGCCCGCCTGGCATTATGCCCAGTACATGACCTTATGGGACTTTCCTACTT
GGCAGTACATCTACGTATTAGTCATCGCTATTACCATGGTGATGCGGTTTTGGCAGTACATCAATGGGCG
TGGATAGCGGTTTGACTCACGGGGATTTCCAAGTCTCCACCCCATTGACGTCAATGGGAGTTTGTTTTGG
CACCAAAATCAACGGGACTTTCCAAAATGTCGTAACAACTCCGCCCCATTGACGCAAATGGGCGGTAGGC
GTGTACGGTGGGAGGTCTATATAAGCAGCGCGTTTTGCCTGTACTGGGTCTCTCTGGTTAGACCAGATCT
GAGCCTGGGAGCTCTCTGGCTAACTAGGGAACCCACTGCTTAAGCCTCAATAAAGCTTGCCTTGAGTGCT
TCAAGTAGTGTGTGCCCGTCTGTTGTGTGACTCTGGTAACTAGAGATCCCTCAGACCCTTTTAGTCAGTG
TGGAAAATCTCTAGCAGTGGCGCCCGAACAGGGACTTGAAAGCGAAAGGGAAACCAGAGGAGCTCTCTCG
ACGCAGGACTCGGCTTGCTGAAGCGCGCACGGCAAGAGGCGAGGGGCGGCGACTGGTGAGTACGCCAAAA
ATTTTGACTAGCGGAGGCTAGAAGGAGAGAGATGGGTGCGAGAGCGTCAGTATTAAGCGGGGGAGAATTA
GATCGCGATGGGAAAAAATTCGGTTAAGGCCAGGGGGAAAGAAAAAATATAAATTAAAACATATAGTATG
GGCAAGCAGGGAGCTAGAACGATTCGCAGTTAATCCTGGCCTGTTAGAAACATCAGAAGGCTGTAGACAA
ATACTGGGACAGCTACAACCATCCCTTCAGACAGGATCAGAAGAACTTAGATCATTATATAATACAGTAG
CAACCCTCTATTGTGTGCATCAAAGGATAGAGATAAAAGACACCAAGGAAGCTTTAGACAAGATAGAGGA
AGAGCAAAACAAAAGTAAGACCACCGCACAGCAAGCGGCCGGCCGCGCTGATCTTCAGACCTGGAGGAGG
AGATATGAGGGACAATTGGAGAAGTGAATTATATAAATATAAAGTAGTAAAAATTGAACCATTAGGAGTA
GCACCCACCAAGGCAAAGAGAAGAGTGGTGCAGAGAGAAAAAAGAGCAGTGGGAATAGGAGCTTTGTTCC
TTGGGTTCTTGGGAGCAGCAGGAAGCACTATGGGCGCAGCGTCAATGACGCTGACGGTACAGGCCAGACA
ATTATTGTCTGGTATAGTGCAGCAGCAGAACAATTTGCTGAGGGCTATTGAGGCGCAACAGCATCTGTTG
CAACTCACAGTCTGGGGCATCAAGCAGCTCCAGGCAAGAATCCTGGCTGTGGAAAGATACCTAAAGGATC
AACAGCTCCTGGGGATTTGGGGTTGCTCTGGAAAACTCATTTGCACCACTGCTGTGCCTTGGAATGCTAG
TTGGAGTAATAAATCTCTGGAACAGATTTGGAATCACACGACCTGGATGGAGTGGGACAGAGAAATTAAC
AATTACACAAGCTTAATACACTCCTTAATTGAAGAATCGCAAAACCAGCAAGAAAAGAATGAACAAGAAT
TATTGGAATTAGATAAATGGGCAAGTTTGTGGAATTGGTTTAACATAACAAATTGGCTGTGGTATATAAA
ATTATTCATAATGATAGTAGGAGGCTTGGTAGGTTTAAGAATAGTTTTTGCTGTACTTTCTATAGTGAAT
AGAGTTAGGCAGGGATATTCACCATTATCGTTTCAGACCCACCTCCCAACCCCGAGGGGACCCGACAGGC
CCGAAGGAATAGAAGAAGAAGGTGGAGAGAGAGACAGAGACAGATCCATTCGATTAGTGAACGGATCGGC
ACTGCGTGCGCCAATTCTGCAGACAAATGGCAGTATTCATCCACAATTTTAAAAGAAAAGGGGGGATTGG
GGGGTACAGTGCAGGGGAAAGAATAGTAGACATAATAGCAACAGACATACAAACTAAAGAATTACAAAAA
CAAATTACAAAAATTCAAAATTTTCGGGTTTATTACAGGGACAGCAGAGATCCAGTTTGGTTAGTACCGG
GCCCTACGCGTCCAAGGTCGGGCAGGAAGAGGGCCTATTTCCCATGATTCCTTCATATTTGCATATACGA
TACAAGGCTGTTAGAGAGATAATTAGAATTAATTTGACTGTAAACACAAAGATATTAGTACAAAATACGT
GACGTAGAAAGTAATAATTTCTTGGGTAGTTTGCAGTTTTAAAATTATGTTTTAAAATGGACTATCATAT
GCTTACCGTAACTTGAAAGTATTTCGATTTCTTGGCTTTATATATCTTGTGGAAAGGACGAAACACCGAA
CAGTATTAATCTGTGGTGTTTAAGAGCTATGCTGGAAACAGCATAGCAAGTTTAAATAAGGCTAGTCCGT
TATCAACTTGAAAAAGTGGCACCGAGTCGGTGCTTTTTTTGGATCCAATTCTACCGGGTAGGGGAGGCGC
TTTTCCCAAGGCAGTCTGGAGCATGCGCTTTAGCAGCCCCGCTGGGCACTTGGCGCTACACAAGTGGCCT
CTGGCCTCGCACACATTCCACATCCACCGGTAGGCGCCAACCGGCTCCGTTCTTTGGTGGCCCCTTCGCG
CCACCTTCTACTCCTCCCCTAGTCAGGAAGTTCCCCCCCGCCCCGCAGCTCGCGTCGTGCAGGACGTGAC
AAATGGAAGTAGCACGTCTCACTAGTCTCGTGCAGATGGACAGCACCGCTGAGCAATGGAAGCGGGTAGG
CCTTTGGGGCAGCGGCCAATAGCAGCTTTGCTCCTTCGCTTTCTGGGCTCAGGGGCGGGGAGGGGGTGGG
TCCGGGGGCGGGCTCAGGGGCGGGCTCAGGGGCGGGGCGGGCGCCCGAAGGTCCTCCGGAGGCCCGGCAT
TCTGCACGCTTCAAAAGCGCACGTCTGCCGCGCTGTTCTCCTCTTCCTCATCTCCGGGCCTTTCGACCTG
CATCCATCTAGATCTCGAGCAGCTGAAGCTTACCATGACCGAGTACAAGCCCACGGTGCGCCTCGCCACC
CGCGACGACGTCCCCAGGGCCGTACGCACCCTCGCCGCCGCGTTCGCCGACTACCCCGCCACGCGCCACA
CCGTCGATCCGGACCGCCACATCGAGCGGGTCACCGAGCTGCAAGAACTCTTCCTCACGCGCGTCGGGCT
CGACATCGGCAAGGTGTGGGTCGCGGACGACGGCGCCGCGGTGGCGGTCTGGACCACGCCGGAGAGCGTC
GAAGCGGGGGCGGTGTTCGCCGAGATCGGCCCGCGCATGGCCGAGTTGAGCGGTTCCCGGCTGGCCGCGC
AGCAACAGATGGAAGGCCTCCTGGCGCCGCACCGGCCCAAGGAGCCCGCGTGGTTCCTGGCCACCGTCGG
CGTCTCGCCCGACCACCAGGGCAAGGGTCTGGGCAGCGCCGTCGTGCTCCCCGGAGTGGAGGCGGCCGAG
CGCGCCGGGGTGCCCGCCTTCCTGGAGACCTCCGCGCCCCGCAACCTCCCCTTCTACGAGCGGCTCGGCT
TCACCGTCACCGCCGACGTCGAGGTGCCCGAAGGACCGCGCACCTGGTGCATGACCCGCAAGCCCGGTGC
CGGCGGCGGGTCCGGAGGAGAGGGCAGAGGAAGTCTCCTAACATGCGGTGACGTGGAGGAGAATCCTGGC
CCAATGAGCGAGCTGATTAAGGAGAACATGCACATGAAGCTGTACATGGAGGGCACCGTGGACAACCATC
ACTTCAAGTGCACATCCGAGGGCGAAGGCAAGCCCTACGAGGGCACCCAGACCATGAGAATCAAGGTGGT
CGAGGGCGGCCCTCTCCCCTTCGCCTTCGACATCCTGGCTACTAGCTTCCTCTACGGCAGCAAGACCTTC
ATCAACCACACCCAGGGCATCCCCGACTTCTTCAAGCAGTCCTTCCCTGAGGGCTTCACATGGGAGAGAG
TCACCACATACGAGGACGGGGGCGTGCTGACCGCTACCCAGGACACCAGCCTCCAGGACGGCTGCCTCAT
CTACAACGTCAAGATCAGAGGGGTGAACTTCACATCCAACGGCCCTGTGATGCAGAAGAAAACACTCGGC
TGGGAGGCCTTCACCGAGACGCTGTACCCCGCTGACGGCGGCCTGGAAGGCAGAAACGACATGGCCCTGA
AGCTCGTGGGCGGGAGCCATCTGATCGCAAACATCAAGACCACATATAGATCCAAGAAACCCGCTAAGAA
CCTCAAGATGCCTGGCGTCTACTATGTGGACTACAGACTGGAAAGAATCAAGGAGGCCAACAACGAGACC
TACGTCGAGCAGCACGAGGTGGCAGTGGCCAGATACTGCGACCTCCCTAGCAAACTGGGGCACAAGCTTA
ATTGAGCGGCCGCTCAACCTCTGGATTACAAAATTTGTGAAAGATTGACTGGTATTCTTAACTATGTTGC
TCCTTTTACGCTATGTGGATACGCTGCTTTAATGCCTTTGTATCATGCTATTGCTTCCCGTATGGCTTTC
ATTTTCTCCTCCTTGTATAAATCCTGGTTGCTGTCTCTTTATGAGGAGTTGTGGCCCGTTGTCAGGCAAC
GTGGCGTGGTGTGCACTGTGTTTGCTGACGCAACCCCCACTGGTTGGGGCATTGCCACCACCTGTCAGCT
CCTTTCCGGGACTTTCGCTTTCCCCCTCCCTATTGCCACGGCGGAACTCATCGCCGCCTGCCTTGCCCGC
TGCTGGACAGGGGCTCGGCTGTTGGGCACTGACAATTCCGTGGTGTTGTCGGGGAAATCATCGTCCTTTC
CTTGGCTGCTCGCCTGTGTTGCCACCTGGATTCTGCGCGGGACGTCCTTCTGCTACGTCCCTTCGGCCCT
CAATCCAGCGGACCTTCCTTCCCGCGGCCTGCTGCCGGCTCTGCGGCCTCTTCCGCGTCTACGCCTTCGC
CCTCAGACGAGTCGGATCTCCCTTTGGGCCGCCTCCCCGCAGGTACCTTTAAGACCAATGACTTACAAGG
CAGCTGTAGATCTTAGCCACTTTTTAAAAGAAAAGGGGGGACTGGAAGGGCTAATTCACTCCCAAAGAAG
TCAAGATCTGCTTTTTGCCTGTACTGGGTCTCTCTGGTTAGACCAGAGTCTCTCTGGTTAGACCAGATCT
GAGCCTGGGAGCTCTCTGGCTAACTAGGGAACCCACTGCTTAAGCCTCAATAAAGCTTGCCTTGAGTGCT
TCAAGTAGTGTGTGCCCGTCTGTTGTGTGACTCTGGTAACTAGAGATCCCTCAGACCCTTTTAGTCAGTG
TGGAAAATCTCTAGCAGTTTAAACCCGCTGATCAGCCTCGACTGTGCCTTCTAGTTGCCAGCCATCTGTT
GTTTGCCCCTCCCCCGTGCCTTCCTTGACCCTGGAAGGTGCCACTCCCACTGTCCTTTCCTAATAAAATG
AGGAAATTGCATCGCATTGTCTGAGTAGGTGTCATTCTATTCTGGGGGGTGGGGTGGGGCAGGACAGCAA
GGGGGAGGATTGGGAAGTCAATAGCAGGCATGCTGGGGATGCGGTGGGCTCTATGGGCGGCCGTTAATTA
AGCTTTTGTTCCCTTTAGTGAGGGTTAATTGCGCGCTTGGCGTAATCATGGTCATAGCTGTTTCCTGTGT
GAAATTGTTATCCGCTCACAATTCCACACAACATACGAGCCGGGAGCATAAAGTGTAAAGCCTGGGGTGC
CTAATGAGTGAGCTAACTCACATTAATTGCGTTGCGCTCACTGCCCGCTTTCCAGTCGGGAAACCTGTCG
TGCCAGCTGCATTAATGAATCGGCCAACGCGCGGGGAGAGGCGGTTTGCGTATTGGGCGCTCTTCCGCTT
CCTCGCTCACTGACTCGCTGCGCTCGGTCGTTCGGCTGCGGCGAGCGGTATCAGCTCACTCAAAGGCGGT
AATACGGTTATCCACAGAATCAGGGGATAACGCAGGAAAGAACATGTGAGCAAAAGGCCAGCAAAAGGCC
AGGAACCGTAAAAAGGCCGCGTTGCTGGCGTTTTTCCATAGGCTCCGCCCCCCTGACGAGCATCACAAAA
ATCGACGCTCAAGTCAGAGGTGGCGAAACCCGACAGGACTATAAAGATACCAGGCGTTTCCCCCTGGAAG
CTCCCTCGTGCGCTCTCCTGTTCCGACCCTGCCGCTTACCGGATACCTGTCCGCCTTTCTCCCTTCGGGA
AGCGTGGCGCTTTCTCATAGCTCACGCTGTAGGTATCTCAGTTCGGTGTAGGTCGTTCGCTCCAAGCTGG
GCTGTGTGCACGAACCCCCCGTTCAGCCCGACCGCTGCGCCTTATCCGGTAACTATCGTCTTGAGTCCAA
CCCGGTAAGACACGACTTATCGCCACTGGCAGCAGCCACTGGTAACAGGATTAGCAGAGCGAGGTATGTA
GGCGGTGCTACAGAGTTCTTGAAGTGGTGGCCTAACTACGGCTACACTAGAAGAACAGTATTTGGTATCT
GCGCTCTGCTGAAGCCAGTTACCTTCGGAAAAAGAGTTGGTAGCTCTTGATCCGGCAAACAAACCACCGC
TGGTAGCGGTGGTTTTTTTGTTTGCAAGCAGCAGATTACGCGCAGAAAAAAAGGATCTCAAGAAGATCCT
TTGATCTTTTCTACGGGGTCTGACGCTCAGTGGAACGAAAACTCACGTTAAGGGATTTTGGTCATGAGAT
TATCAAAAAGGATCTTCACCTAGATCCTTTTAAATTAAAAATGAAGTTTTAAATCAATCTAAAGTATATA
TGAGTAAACTTGGTCTGACAGTTACCAATGCTTAATCAGTGAGGCACCTATCTCAGCGATCTGTCTATTT
CGTTCATCCATAGTTGCCTGACTCCCCGTCGTGTAGATAACTACGATACGGGAGGGCTTACCATCTGGCC
CCAGTGCTGCAATGATACCGCGAGACCCACGCTCACCGGCTCCAGATTTATCAGCAATAAACCAGCCAGC
CGGAAGGGCCGAGCGCAGAAGTGGTCCTGCAACTTTATCCGCCTCCATCCAGTCTATTAATTGTTGCCGG
GAAGCTAGAGTAAGTAGTTCGCCAGTTAATAGTTTGCGCAACGTTGTTGCCATTGCTACAGGCATCGTGG
TGTCACGCTCGTCGTTTGGTATGGCTTCATTCAGCTCCGGTTCCCAACGATCAAGGCGAGTTACATGATC
CCCCATGTTGTGCAAAAAAGCGGTTAGCTCCTTCGGTCCTCCGATCGTTGTCAGAAGTAAGTTGGCCGCA
GTGTTATCACTCATGGTTATGGCAGCACTGCATAATTCTCTTACTGTCATGCCATCCGTAAGATGCTTTT
CTGTGACTGGTGAGTACTCAACCAAGTCATTCTGAGAATAGTGTATGCGGCGACCGAGTTGCTCTTGCCC
GGCGTCAATACGGGATAATACCGCGCCACATAGCAGAACTTTAAAAGTGCTCATCATTGGAAAACGTTCT
TCGGGGCGAAAACTCTCAAGGATCTTACCGCTGTTGAGATCCAGTTCGATGTAACCCACTCGTGCACCCA
ACTGATCTTCAGCATCTTTTACTTTCACCAGCGTTTCTGGGTGAGCAAAAACAGGAAGGCAAAATGCCGC
AAAAAAGGGAATAAGGGCGACACGGAAATGTTGAATACTCATACTCTTCCTTTTTCAATATTATTGAAGC
ATTTATCAGGGTTATTGTCTCATGAGCGGATACATATTTGAATGTATTTAGAAAAATAAACAAATAGGGG
TTCCGCGCACATTTCCCCGAAAAGTGCCACCTAAATTGTAAGCGTTAATATTTTGTTAAAATTCGCGTTA
AATTTTTGTTAAATCAGCTCATTTTTTAACCAATAGGCCGAAATCGGCAAAATCCCTTATAAATCAAAAG
AATAGACCGAGATAGGGT
[37 nt withheld, positions 8069-8105]
AAAGAACGTGGACTCCAACGTCAAAGG
[49 nt withheld, positions 8133-8181]
T
[91 nt withheld, positions 8183-8273]
G
[124 nt withheld, positions 8275-8398]
CCCATTCGCCATTCAGGCTGCGCAACTGTTGGGAAGGGCGATCGGTGCGGGCCTCTTCGCTATTACGCCA
GCTGGCGAAAGGGGGATGTGCTGCAAGGCGATTAAGTTGGGTAACGCCAGGGTTTTCCCAGTCACGACGT
TGTAAAACGACGGCCAGTGAGCGCGCGTAATACGACTCACTATAGGGCGAATTGACTAGTACATAACTTA
CGGTAAATGGCCCGCCTGGCTGACCGCCCAACGACCCCCGCC
